>Addgene plasmid #82093 | pDONR223_AKT3_WT | addgene full sequence | sequence record 164531 | Addgene NGS Result
CTTTCCTGCGTTATCCCCTGATTCTGTGGATAACCGTATTACCGCCTTTGAGTGAGCTGATACCGCTCGC
CGCAGCCGAACGACCGAGCGCAGCGAGTCAGTGAGCGAGGAAGCGGAAGAGCGCCCAATACGCAAACCGC
CTCTCCCCGCGCGTTGGCCGATTCATTAATGCAGCTGGCACGACAGGTTTCCCGACTGGAAAGCGGGCAG
TGAGCGCAACGCAATTAATACGCGTACCGCTAGCCAGGAAGAGTTTGTAGAAACGCAAAAAGGCCATCCG
TCAGGATGGCCTTCTGCTTAGTTTGATGCCTGGCAGTTTATGGCGGGCGTCCTGCCCGCCACCCTCCGGG
CCGTTGCTTCACAACGTTCAAATCCGCTCCCGGCGGATTTGTCCTACTCAGGAGAGCGTTCACCGACAAA
CAACAGATAAAACGAAAGGCCCAGTCTTCCGACTGAGCCTTTCGTTTTATTTGATGCCTGGCAGTTCCCT
ACTCTCGCGTTAACGCTAGCATGGATGTTTTCCCAGTCACGACGTTGTAAAACGACGGCCAGTCTTAAGC
TCGGGCCCCAAATAATGATTTTATTTTGACTGATAGTGACCTGTTCGTTGCAACAAATTGATGAGCAATG
CTTTTTTATAATGCCAACTTTGTACAAAAAAGTTGGCACCATGAGCGATGTTACCATTGTGAAAGAAGGT
TGGGTTCAGAAGAGGGGAGAATATATAAAAAACTGGAGGCCAAGATACTTCCTTTTGAAGACAGATGGCT
CATTCATAGGATATAAAGAGAAACCTCAAGATGTGGATTTACCTTATCCCCTCAACAACTTTTCAGTGGC
AAAATGCCAGTTAATGAAAACAGAACGACCAAAGCCAAACACATTTATAATCAGATGTCTCCAGTGGACT
ACTGTTATAGAGAGAACATTTCATGTAGATACTCCAGAGGAAAGGGAAGAATGGACAGAAGCTATCCAGG
CTGTAGCAGACAGACTGCAGAGGCAAGAAGAGGAGAGAATGAATTGTAGTCCAACTTCACAAATTGATAA
TATAGGAGAGGAAGAGATGGATGCCTCTACAACCCATCATAAAAGAAAGACAATGAATGATTTTGACTAT
TTGAAACTACTAGGTAAAGGCACTTTTGGGAAAGTTATTTTGGTTCGAGAGAAGGCAAGTGGAAAATACT
ATGCTATGAAGATTCTGAAGAAAGAAGTCATTATTGCAAAGGATGAAGTGGCACACACTCTAACTGAAAG
CAGAGTATTAAAGAACACTAGACATCCCTTTTTAACATCCTTGAAATATTCCTTCCAGACAAAAGACCGT
TTGTGTTTTGTGATGGAATATGTTAATGGGGGCGAGCTGTTTTTCCATTTGTCGAGAGAGCGGGTGTTCT
CTGAGGACCGCACACGTTTCTATGGTGCAGAAATTGTCTCTGCCTTGGACTATCTACATTCCGGAAAGAT
TGTGTACCGTGATCTCAAGTTGGAGAATCTAATGCTGGACAAAGATGGCCACATAAAAATTACAGATTTT
GGACTTTGCAAAGAAGGGATCACAGATGCAGCCACCATGAAGACATTCTGTGGCACTCCAGAATATCTGG
CACCAGAGGTGTTAGAAGATAATGACTATGGCCGAGCAGTAGACTGGTGGGGCCTAGGGGTTGTCATGTA
TGAAATGATGTGTGGGAGGTTACCTTTCTACAACCAGGACCATGAGAAACTTTTTGAATTAATATTAATG
GAAGACATTAAATTTCCTCGAACACTCTCTTCAGATGCAAAATCATTGCTTTCAGGGCTCTTGATAAAGG
ATCCAAATAAACGCCTTGGTGGAGGACCAGATGATGCAAAAGAAATTATGAGACACAGTTTCTTCTCTGG
AGTAAACTGGCAAGATGTATATGATAAAAAGCTTGTACCTCCTTTTAAACCTCAAGTAACATCTGAGACA
GATACTAGATATTTTGATGAAGAATTTACAGCTCAGACTATTACAATAACACCACCTGAAAAATATGATG
AGGATGGTATGGACTGCATGGACAATGAGAGGCGGCCGCATTTCCCTCAATTTTCCTACTCTGCAAGTGG
ACGAGAATAATTGCCAACTTTCTTGTACAAAGTTGGCATTATAAGAAAGCATTGCTTATCAATTTGTTGC
AACGAACAGGTCACTATCAGTCAAAATAAAATCATTATTTGCCATCCAGCTGATATCCCCTATAGTGAGT
CGTATTACATGGTCATAGCTGTTTCCTGGCAGCTCTGGCCCGTGTCTCAAAATCTCTGATGTTACATTGC
ACAAGATAAAAATATATCATCATGCCTCCTCTAGACCAGCCAGGACAGAAATGCCTCGACTTCGCTGCTA
CCCAAGGTTGCCGGGTGACGCACACCGTGGAAACGGATGAAGGCACGAACCCAGTGGACATAAGCCTGTT
CGGTTCGTAAGCTGTAATGCAAGTAGCGTATGCGCTCACGCAACTGGTCCAGAACCTTGACCGAACGCAG
CGGTGGTAACGGCGCAGTGGCGGTTTTCATGGCTTGTTATGACTGTTTTTTTGGGGTACAGTCTATGCCT
CGGGCATCCAAGCAGCAAGCGCGTTACGCCGTGGGTCGATGTTTGATGTTATGGAGCAGCAACGATGTTA
CGCAGCAGGGCAGTCGCCCTAAAACAAAGTTAAACATTATGAGGGAAGCGGTGATCGCCGAAGTATCGAC
TCAACTATCAGAGGTAGTTGGCGTCATCGAGCGCCATCTCGAACCGACGTTGCTGGCCGTACATTTGTAC
GGCTCCGCAGTGGATGGCGGCCTGAAGCCACACAGTGATATTGATTTGCTGGTTACGGTGACCGTAAGGC
TTGATGAAACAACGCGGCGAGCTTTGATCAACGACCTTTTGGAAACTTCGGCTTCCCCTGGAGAGAGCGA
GATTCTCCGCGCTGTAGAAGTCACCATTGTTGTGCACGACGACATCATTCCGTGGCGTTATCCAGCTAAG
CGCGAACTGCAATTTGGAGAATGGCAGCGCAATGACATTCTTGCAGGTATCTTCGAGCCAGCCACGATCG
ACATTGATCTGGCTATCTTGCTGACAAAAGCAAGAGAACATAGCGTTGCCTTGGTAGGTCCAGCGGCGGA
GGAACTCTTTGATCCGGTTCCTGAACAGGATCTATTTGAGGCGCTAAATGAAACCTTAACGCTATGGAAC
TCGCCGCCCGACTGGGCTGGCGATGAGCGAAATGTAGTGCTTACGTTGTCCCGCATTTGGTACAGCGCAG
TAACCGGCAAAATCGCGCCGAAGGATGTCGCTGCCGACTGGGCAATGGAGCGCCTGCCGGCCCAGTATCA
GCCCGTCATACTTGAAGCTAGACAGGCTTATCTTGGACAAGAAGAAGATCGCTTGGCCTCGCGCGCAGAT
CAGTTGGAAGAATTTGTCCACTACGTGAAAGGCGAGATCACCAAGGTAGTCGGCAAATAACCCTCGAGCC
ACCCATGACCAAAATCCCTTAACGTGAGTTACGCGTCGTTCCACTGAGCGTCAGACCCCGTAGAAAAGAT
CAAAGGATCTTCTTGAGATCCTTTTTTTCTGCGCGTAATCTGCTGCTTGCAAACAAAAAAACCACCGCTA
CCAGCGGTGGTTTGTTTGCCGGATCAAGAGCTACCAACTCTTTTTCCGAAGGTAACTGGCTTCAGCAGAG
CGCAGATACCAAATACTGTTCTTCTAGTGTAGCCGTAGTTAGGCCACCACTTCAAGAACTCTGTAGCACC
GCCTACATACCTCGCTCTGCTAATCCTGTTACCAGTGGCTGCTGCCAGTGGCGATAAGTCGTGTCTTACC
GGGTTGGACTCAAGACGATAGTTACCGGATAAGGCGCAGCGGTCGGGCTGAACGGGGGGTTCGTGCACAC
AGCCCAGCTTGGAGCGAACGACCTACACCGAACTGAGATACCTACAGCGTGAGCTATGAGAAAGCGCCAC
GCTTCCCGAAGGGAGAAAGGCGGACAGGTATCCGGTAAGCGGCAGGGTCGGAACAGGAGAGCGCACGAGG
GAGCTTCCAGGGGGAAACGCCTGGTATCTTTATAGTCCTGTCGGGTTTCGCCACCTCTGACTTGAGCGTC
GATTTTTGTGATGCTCGTCAGGGGGGCGGAGCCTATGGAAAAACGCCAGCAACGCGGCCTTTTTACGGTT
CCTGGCCTTTTGCTGGCCTTTTGCTCACATGTT
Features (pLannotate 1.2.2; 12 found; start..end, strand, type, name):
    121..213     +  CDS            lacI (fragment): lac repressor; lacI; The lac repressor binds to the lac operator to inhibit transcription in E. coli. This inhibition can be relieved by adding lactose or isopropyl-β-D-thiogalactopyranoside (IPTG).
    268..295     -  terminator     rrnB T2 terminator: transcription terminator T2 from the E. coli rrnB gene
    427..470     +  terminator     rrnB T1 terminator: Escherichia coli rrnB; transcription terminator T1 from the E. coli rrnB gene
    517..553     -  CDS            lacZα (fragment): LacZα fragment of β-galactosidase; lacZ fragment
    570..665     +  protein_bind   attL3: mutant version of attL; recombination site for the Gateway® LR reaction LR Clonase™
    671..2107    +  CDS            AKT3: AKT3_HUMAN - Also known as PKBG. Experimental evidence at protein level: Swiss-Prot protein existence level 1. AKT3 is one of 3 closely related serine/threonine-protein kinases (AKT1, AKT2 and AKT3) called the AKT kinase, and which regulate many processes including metabolism, proliferation, cell survival, growth and angiogenesis. This is mediated through serine and/or threonine phosphorylation of a range of downstream substrates. Over 100 substrate candidates have been reported so far, but for most of them, no isoform specificity has been reported. AKT3 is the least studied AKT isoform. It pl
   2115..2210    -  protein_bind   attL3: mutant version of attL; recombination site for the Gateway® LR reaction LR Clonase™
   2229..2247    -  promoter       T7 promoter: promoter for bacteriophage T7 RNA polymerase
   2437..2460    +  promoter       Pc promoter (fragment): intI1 (promoter lies within the coding sequence); class 1 integron promoter
   2636..2692    +  CDS            GmR (fragment): gentamycin acetyltransferase; aacC1; confers resistance to gentamycin
   2699..3490    +  CDS            SmR: aminoglycoside adenylyltransferase (Murphy, 1985); aadA; confers resistance to spectinomycin and streptomycin
   3583..4171    +  rep_origin     ori: high-copy-number ColE1/pMB1/pBR322/pUC origin of replication
