[The description below was written by a language model from this plasmid's Addgene catalogue record and pLannotate feature annotations shown in this document.]
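Description:
pDONR223_AKT3_WT is a Gateway entry clone built on the Invitrogen pDONR223 backbone. It carries the wild-type open reading frame of human AKT3, the gamma isoform of the AKT/protein kinase B family of serine/threonine kinases, which regulate metabolism, proliferation, survival and growth. The sequenced plasmid is about 4.2 kb. It replicates in E. coli from a high-copy ColE1/pUC-type origin and is selected with spectinomycin through the aadA (SmR) aminoglycoside adenylyltransferase gene. A fragment of a class 1 integron Pc promoter and a short gentamicin-resistance remnant lie upstream of that gene. Small lacI and lacZα fragments are also annotated and appear to be backbone remnants rather than functional parts.

The AKT3 coding sequence sits between two attL recombination sites in opposite orientation. The automated annotation labels both as attL3, so the table does not resolve which attL variants they are. These sites allow the ORF to be moved by an LR Clonase reaction into any compatible Gateway destination vector. The record lists no promoter for the insert, so the plasmid is an ORF source rather than an expression construct. A T7 promoter lies just outside the downstream attL site on the reverse strand, pointing back toward the insert, and rrnB T1 and T2 terminators upstream insulate the cassette from read-through transcription. The clone is in the "closed" configuration, with a stop codon immediately after the insert, so destination vectors will yield native C-terminal protein rather than C-terminal fusions. It belongs to the Target Accelerator Plasmid Collection, where it serves as the wild-type reference for functional comparison with cancer-associated variant alleles.
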