Addgene plasmid #82093: pDONR223_AKT3_WT
Purpose: Gateway Donor vector containing AKT3 , part of the Target Accelerator Plasmid Collection.
Depositing lab: Jesse Boehm & William Hahn & David Root. Depositing organization: Broad Institute. Publication: Systematic Functional Interrogation of Rare Cancer Variants Identifies Oncogenic Alleles. Kim E, Ilic N, Shrestha Y, Zou L, Kamburov A, Zhu C, Yang X, Lubonja R, Tran N, Nguyen C, Lawrence MS, Piccioni F, Bagul M, Doench JG, Chouinard CR, Wu X, Hogstrom L, Natoli T, Tamayo P, Horn H, Corsello SM, Lage K, Root DE, Subramanian A, Golub TR, Getz G, Boehm JS, Hahn WC. Cancer Discov. 2016 Jul;6(7):714-26. doi: 10.1158/2159-8290.CD-16-0160. Epub 2016 May 4. PubMed 27147599.
Backbone
  Vector backbone: pDONR223
  Backbone manufacturer: Invitrogen
  Backbone size w/o insert (bp): 2790
  Vector type: Gateway Entry vector
Growth in bacteria
  Bacterial resistance: Spectinomycin, 50 μg/mL
  Growth temperature: 37°C
  Growth strain: DH5alpha
  Copy number: High Copy
Gene/Insert
  Gene/Insert name: AKT3 (alt name: NM_005465.4)
  Species: H. sapiens (human)
  Mutation: WT
  Entrez Gene: AKT3 (a.k.a. MPPH, MPPH2, PKB-GAMMA, PKBG, PRKBG, RAC-PK-gamma, RAC-gamma, STK-2)
  Promoter: None
  Cloning method: Gateway Cloning
  Sequencing primers: 5′ M13pUC-fwd; 3′ M13-Rev
Terms and licenses: Academic/Nonprofit Terms; Industry Terms: Not Available to Industry
Depositor comments: Closed state: stop codon immediately follows insert Supporting reference: Systematic morphological profiling of human gene and allele function via Cell Painting. Rohban MH, et al. Elife. 2017, Mar 18;6. pii: e24060. PubMed PMID 28315521
How to cite: pDONR223_AKT3_WT was a gift from Jesse Boehm & William Hahn & David Root (Addgene plasmid # 82093 ; http://n2t.net/addgene:82093 ; RRID:Addgene_82093)
