>Addgene plasmid #82093 | pDONR223_AKT3_WT | depositor partial sequence | sequence record 155464 | Insert sequence
ATGAGCGATGTTACCATTGTGAAAGAAGGTTGGGTTCAGAAGAGGGGAGAATATATAAAAAACTGGAGGC
CAAGATACTTCCTTTTGAAGACAGATGGCTCATTCATAGGATATAAAGAGAAACCTCAAGATGTGGATTT
ACCTTATCCCCTCAACAACTTTTCAGTGGCAAAATGCCAGTTAATGAAAACAGAACGACCAAAGCCAAAC
ACATTTATAATCAGATGTCTCCAGTGGACTACTGTTATAGAGAGAACATTTCATGTAGATACTCCAGAGG
AAAGGGAAGAATGGACAGAAGCTATCCAGGCTGTAGCAGACAGACTGCAGAGGCAAGAAGAGGAGAGAAT
GAATTGTAGTCCAACTTCACAAATTGATAATATAGGAGAGGAAGAGATGGATGCCTCTACAACCCATCAT
AAAAGAAAGACAATGAATGATTTTGACTATTTGAAACTACTAGGTAAAGGCACTTTTGGGAAAGTTATTT
TGGTTCGAGAGAAGGCAAGTGGAAAATACTATGCTATGAAGATTCTGAAGAAAGAAGTCATTATTGCAAA
GGATGAAGTGGCACACACTCTAACTGAAAGCAGAGTATTAAAGAACACTAGACATCCCTTTTTAACATCC
TTGAAATATTCCTTCCAGACAAAAGACCGTTTGTGTTTTGTGATGGAATATGTTAATGGGGGCGAGCTGT
TTTTCCATTTGTCGAGAGAGCGGGTGTTCTCTGAGGACCGCACACGTTTCTATGGTGCAGAAATTGTCTC
TGCCTTGGACTATCTACATTCCGGAAAGATTGTGTACCGTGATCTCAAGTTGGAGAATCTAATGCTGGAC
AAAGATGGCCACATAAAAATTACAGATTTTGGACTTTGCAAAGAAGGGATCACAGATGCAGCCACCATGA
AGACATTCTGTGGCACTCCAGAATATCTGGCACCAGAGGTGTTAGAAGATAATGACTATGGCCGAGCAGT
AGACTGGTGGGGCCTAGGGGTTGTCATGTATGAAATGATGTGTGGGAGGTTACCTTTCTACAACCAGGAC
CATGAGAAACTTTTTGAATTAATATTAATGGAAGACATTAAATTTCCTCGAACACTCTCTTCAGATGCAA
AATCATTGCTTTCAGGGCTCTTGATAAAGGATCCAAATAAACGCCTTGGTGGAGGACCAGATGATGCAAA
AGAAATTATGAGACACAGTTTCTTCTCTGGAGTAAACTGGCAAGATGTATATGATAAAAAGCTTGTACCT
CCTTTTAAACCTCAAGTAACATCTGAGACAGATACTAGATATTTTGATGAAGAATTTACAGCTCAGACTA
TTACAATAACACCACCTGAAAAATATGATGAGGATGGTATGGACTGCATGGACAATGAGAGGCGGCCGCA
TTTCCCTCAATTTTCCTACTCTGCAAGTGGACGAGAA
